Addgene plasmid #214448: pMIA22
Purpose: Expresses BxbI-BP-NLS
Depositing lab: Roger Foo. Depositing organization: Genome Institute of Singapore, A*STAR Research Entities. Publication: Computationally defined and in vitro validated putative genomic safe harbour loci for transgene expression in human cells. Autio MI, Motakis E, Perrin A, Bin Amin T, Tiang Z, Do DV, Wang J, Tan JKM, Ding SSL, Tan WX, Lee CJM, Teo AKK, Foo R. Elife. 2024 Jan 2;13:e79592. doi: 10.7554/eLife.79592. PubMed 38164941.
Backbone
  Vector backbone: pMAX-GFP
  Backbone manufacturer: Lonza
  Vector type: Mammalian Expression
Growth in bacteria
  Bacterial resistance: Kanamycin, 50 μg/mL
  Growth temperature: 37°C
  Growth strain: DH5alpha
  Copy number: High Copy
Gene/Insert
  Gene/Insert name: BxbI
  Species: Synthetic
  Insert size (bp): 1500
  Promoter: CMV
  Tag / fusion protein: BP-NLS (C terminal on insert)
  Cloning method: Gibson Cloning
  Sequencing primers: 5′ CGCAAATGGGCGGTAGGCGTG
Terms and licenses: Academic/Nonprofit Terms; Industry Terms: Not Available to Industry
How to cite: pMIA22 was a gift from Roger Foo (Addgene plasmid # 214448 ; http://n2t.net/addgene:214448 ; RRID:Addgene_214448)
