[The description below was written by a language model from this plasmid's Addgene catalogue record and pLannotate feature annotations shown in this document.]
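Description:
pMIA22 is a 4,342 nt mammalian expression plasmid built on the pMAX-GFP backbone and designed to express the Bxb1 (BxbI) serine integrase in transfected mammalian cells. It is propagated in E. coli as a high-copy plasmid through a ColE1/pUC-type origin of replication. Selection is with kanamycin, provided by a Tn5-derived aminoglycoside phosphotransferase (NeoR/KanR) gene sitting next to a short fragment of the bla (AmpR) promoter.

The expression cassette consists of the human cytomegalovirus immediate early enhancer and promoter followed by a chimeric β-globin/immunoglobulin heavy chain intron, which generally improves transcript processing and expression. An SV40 polyadenylation signal lies downstream, and the adjacent small large T antigen fragment is most likely just part of that SV40-derived region. The integrase coding sequence was not recognised by the automated annotation, but the unannotated interval between the intron and the poly(A) signal is the right size to hold the catalogued insert. That insert is a synthetic BxbI sequence of about 1.5 kb, introduced by Gibson cloning and carrying a C-terminal "BP-NLS" tag, presumably a bipartite nuclear localisation signal that directs the recombinase to the nucleus.

Bxb1 integrase catalyses unidirectional recombination between attP and attB sites, so a plasmid like this is typically co-delivered with a donor carrying one attachment site into cells that have the partner site as a genomic landing pad. The associated publication concerns candidate genomic safe harbour loci for transgene expression in human cells, which fits a role as a transient integrase helper plasmid. The record itself states only that the plasmid expresses BxbI-BP-NLS.
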