Features (pLannotate 1.2.2; 8 found; start..end, strand, type, name):
      3..380     +  enhancer       CMV enhancer: human cytomegalovirus immediate early enhancer
    382..581     +  promoter       CMV promoter: human cytomegalovirus (CMV) immediate early promoter
    676..808     +  intron         chimeric intron: chimera between introns from human β-globin and immunoglobulin heavy chain genes
   2407..2488    -  polyA_signal   SV40 poly(A) signal: SV40 polyadenylation signal
   2511..2579    -  CDS            large T antigen (fragment): large T antigen from SV40 (simian virus 40)
   2686..3274    -  rep_origin     ori: high-copy-number ColE1/pMB1/pBR322/pUC origin of replication
   3355..4149    -  CDS            NeoR/KanR: aminoglycoside phosphotransferase from Tn5; aph(3')-II (or nptII); confers resistance to neomycin, kanamycin, and G418 (Geneticin®)
   4150..4176    -  promoter       AmpR promoter (fragment): bla
>Addgene plasmid #214448 | pMIA22 | addgene full sequence | sequence record 431684 | Addgene NGS Result
GGCATTGATTATTGACTAGTTATTAATAGTAATCAATTACGGGGTCATTAGTTCATAGCCCATATATGGA
GTTCCGCGTTACATAACTTACGGTAAATGGCCCGCCTGGCTGACCGCCCAACGACCCCCGCCCATTGACG
TCAATAATGACGTATGTTCCCATAGTAACGCCAATAGGGACTTTCCATTGACGTCAATGGGTGGAGTATT
TACGGTAAACTGCCCACTTGGCAGTACATCAAGTGTATCATATGCCAAGTCCGCCCCCTATTGACGTCAA
TGACGGTAAATGGCCCGCCTGGCATTATGCCCAGTACATGACCTTACGGGACTTTCCTACTTGGCAGTAC
ATCTACGTATTAGTCATCGCTATTACCATGGTGATGCGGTTTTGGCAGTACACCAATGGGCGTGGATAGC
GGTTTGACTCACGGGGATTTCCAAGTCTCCACCCCATTGACGTCAATGGGAGTTTGTTTTGGCACCAAAA
TCAACGGGACTTTCCAAAATGTCGTAATAACCCCGCCCCGTTGACGCAAATGGGCGGTAGGCGTGTACGG
TGGGAGGTCTATATAAGCAGAGGTCGTTTAGTGAACCGTCAGATCACTAGTAGCTTTATTGCGGTAGTTT
ATCACAGTTAAATTGCTAACGCAGTCAGTGCTCGACTGATCACAGGTAAGTATCAAGGTTACAAGACAGG
TTTAAGGAGGCCAATAGAAACTGGGCTTGTCGAGACAGAGAAGATTCTTGCGTTTCTGATAGGCACCTAT
TGGTCTTACTGACATCCACTTTGCCTTTCTCTCCACAGGCCACCATGCGGGCACTCGTTGTAATCAGGTT
GTCTCGAGTTACGGATGCGACCACGTCCCCGGAGAGACAACTCGAATCATGCCAGCAGCTTTGTGCTCAG
AGAGGATGGGACGTTGTGGGCGTGGCCGAAGATCTCGACGTATCAGGGGCGGTGGACCCCTTCGATAGAA
AGAGAAGACCAAATCTTGCCAGGTGGCTGGCTTTCGAAGAGCAACCTTTTGACGTAATCGTGGCGTATAG
AGTAGACAGGCTCACGAGGTCTATCCGGCACCTTCAACAATTGGTTCACTGGGCAGAAGACCACAAGAAG
TTGGTGGTTTCAGCAACTGAGGCGCACTTCGATACTACCACTCCATTTGCGGCAGTCGTGATTGCCCTTA
TGGGTACGGTTGCCCAAATGGAACTGGAGGCTATTAAGGAGCGGAATAGGAGTGCCGCACATTTTAATAT
CCGGGCTGGCAAATATCGCGGATCACTCCCCCCGTGGGGTTACCTCCCTACCCGCGTAGACGGTGAGTGG
AGGCTCGTACCGGACCCCGTTCAGAGAGAGCGGATCTTGGAAGTGTATCACAGAGTAGTGGACAACCATG
AACCTTTGCATCTCGTAGCGCATGATCTCAATCGCAGGGGGGTACTCTCTCCAAAAGATTATTTCGCGCA
ACTTCAGGGTCGGGAGCCCCAGGGAAGAGAATGGTCTGCAACAGCTCTCAAGCGGAGTATGATAAGTGAA
GCCATGCTTGGATACGCCACTCTTAACGGGAAAACCGTCAGAGACGACGATGGCGCACCACTCGTCAGGG
CGGAGCCCATTTTGACACGGGAACAACTTGAGGCGCTTCGGGCAGAACTGGTTAAGACCAGTCGCGCTAA
GCCTGCAGTGTCTACTCCCTCCCTCTTGCTCAGAGTCCTGTTTTGCGCAGTTTGTGGTGAGCCCGCCTAT
AAATTTGCTGGAGGCGGACGGAAGCACCCAAGATACCGCTGCAGAAGCATGGGATTTCCCAAACACTGCG
GGAATGGAACAGTCGCTATGGCCGAGTGGGACGCCTTTTGCGAAGAGCAGGTGCTTGATTTGCTGGGAGA
CGCTGAACGGCTGGAAAAAGTGTGGGTTGCAGGGTCAGATAGTGCCGTAGAGTTGGCGGAGGTTAACGCA
GAACTTGTGGATCTGACTTCTTTGATTGGCTCCCCCGCGTATCGGGCCGGAAGCCCCCAACGAGAAGCCC
TTGACGCCCGAATTGCGGCCCTCGCAGCCCGACAAGAGGAACTGGAAGGACTTGAAGCCCGCCCTAGTGG
ATGGGAGTGGCGGGAGACAGGACAAAGGTTTGGAGACTGGTGGAGAGAACAAGATACTGCGGCGAAGAAC
ACATGGCTGCGATCAATGAACGTCCGGCTGACGTTTGACGTTCGGGGCGGCTTGACAAGGACTATTGATT
TCGGGGATCTGCAAGAATATGAACAGCATCTTAGACTGGGCTCTGTAGTTGAAAGGCTTCACACCGGTAT
GTCCAAAAGGACCGCAGATGGCTCCGAGTTTGAGTCACCGAAGAAGAAGAGGAAGGTCGAATAATAGGAT
GAGTTTGGACAAACCACAACTAGAATGCAGTGAAAAAAATGCTTTATTTGTGAAATTTGTGATGCTATTG
CTTTATTTGTAACCATTATAAGCTGCAATAAACAAGTTAACAACAACAATTGCATTCATTTTATGTTTCA
GGTTCAGGGGGAGGTGTGGGAGGTTTTTTAAAGCAAGTAAAACCTCTACAAATGTGGTACTTAAGAGGGG
GAGACCAAAGGGCGAGACGTTAAGGCCTCACGTGACATGTGAGCAAAAGGCCAGCAAAAGGCCAGGAACC
GTAAAAAGGCCGCGTTGCTGGCGTTTTTCCATAGGCTCCGCCCCCCTGACGAGCATCACAAAAATCGACG
CTCAAGTCAGAGGTGGCGAAACCCGACAGGACTATAAAGATACCAGGCGTTTCCCCCTGGAAGCTCCCTC
GTGCGCTCTCCTGTTCCGACCCTGCCGCTTACGGGATACCTGTCCGCCTTTCTCCCTTCGGGAAGCGTGG
CGCTTTCTCATAGCTCACGCTGTAGGTATCTCAGTTCGGTGTAGGTCGTTCGCTCCAAGCTGGGCTGTGT
GCACGAACCCCCCGTTCAGCCCGACCGCTGCGCCTTATCCGGTAACTATCGTCTTGAGTCCAACCCGGTA
AGACACGACTTATCGCCACTGGCAGCAGCCACTGGTAACAGGATTAGCAGAGCGAGGTATGTAGGCGGTG
CTACAGAGTTCTTGAAGTGGTGGCCTAACTACGGCTACACTAGAAGAACAGTATTTGGTATCTGCGCTCT
GCTGAAGCCAGTTACCTTCGGAAAAAGAGTTGGTAGCTCTTGATCCGGCAAACAAACCACCGCTGGTAGC
GGTGGTTTTTTTGTTTGCAAGCAGCAGATTACGCGCAGAAAAAAAGGATCTCAAGAAGATCCTTTGATCT
TTTCTACGGGGTCTGACGCTCAGTGGAACGAAAACTCACGTTAAGGGATTTTGGTCATGCCGTCTCAGAA
GAACTCGTCAAGAAGGCGATAGAAGGCGATGCGCTGCGAATCGGGAGCGGCGATACCGTAAAGCACGAGG
AAGCGGTCAGCCCATTCGCCGCCAAGCTCTTCAGCAATATCACGGGTAGCCAACGCTATGTCCTGATAGC
GGTCCGCCACACCCAGCCGGCCACAGTCGATGAATCCAGAAAAGCGGCCATTTTCCACCATGATATTCGG
CAAGCAGGCATCGCCATGGGTCACGACGAGATCCTCGCCGTCGGGCATGCTCGCCTTGAGCCTGGCGAAC
AGTTCGGCTGGCGCGAGCCCCTGATGCTCTTCGTCCAGATCATCCTGATCGACAAGACCGGCTTCCATCC
GAGTACGTGCTCTCTCGATGCGATGTTTCGCTTGGTGGTCGAATGGGCAGGTAGCCGGATCAAGCGTATG
CAGCCGCCGCATTGCATCAGCCATGATGGATACTTTCTCGGCAGGAGCAAGGTGAGATGACAGGAGATCC
TGCCCCGGCACTTCGCCCAATAGCAGCCAGTCCCTTCCCGCTTCAGTGACAACGTCGAGTACAGCTGCGC
AAGGAACGCCCGTCGTGGCCAGCCACGATAGCCGCGCTGCCTCGTCTTGCAGTTCATTCAGGGCACCGGA
CAGGTCGGTCTTGACAAAAAGAACCGGGCGCCCCTGCGCTGACAGCCGGAACACGGCGGCATCAGAGCAG
CCGATTGTCTGTTGTGCCCAGTCATAGCCGAATAGCCTCTCCACCCAAGCGGCCGGAGAACCTGCGTGCA
ATCCATCTTGTTCAATCATAATATTATTGAAGCATTTATCAGGGTTCGTCTCGTCCCGGTCTCCTCCCAT
GCATGTCAATATTGGCCATTAGCCATATTATTCATTGGTTATATAGCATAAATCAATATTGGCTATTGGC
CATTGCATACGTTGTATCTATATCATAATATGTACATTTATATTGGCTCATGTCCAATATGACCGCCATG
TT
